Addgene plasmid #78840: pcDNA3-HA-RIPK1 K627R
Purpose: To overexpress RIPK1 K627R in Mammalian Cells
Depositing lab: Jaewhan Song. Depositing organization: Yonsei University. Publication: CHIP controls necroptosis through ubiquitylation- and lysosome-dependent degradation of RIPK3. Seo J, Lee EW, Sung H, Seong D, Dondelinger Y, Shin J, Jeong M, Lee HK, Kim JH, Han SY, Lee C, Seong JK, Vandenabeele P, Song J. Nat Cell Biol. 2016 Mar;18(3):291-302. doi: 10.1038/ncb3314. Epub 2016 Feb 22. PubMed 26900751.
Backbone
  Vector backbone: pcDNA3-HA
  Vector type: Mammalian Expression
Growth in bacteria
  Bacterial resistance: Ampicillin, 100 μg/mL
  Growth temperature: 37°C
  Growth strain: DH5alpha
  Copy number: High Copy
Gene/Insert
  Gene/Insert name: RIPK1
  Species: H. sapiens (human)
  Mutation: K627R
  Entrez Gene: RIPK1 (a.k.a. AIEFL, IMD57, RIP, RIP-1, RIP1)
  Promoter: CMV
  Tag / fusion protein: HA (N terminal on backbone)
  Cloning method: Restriction Enzyme; 5′ cloning site unknown (unknown if destroyed); 3′ cloning site unknown (unknown if destroyed)
  Sequencing primers: 5′ CMV-F; 3′ BGHrev
Terms and licenses: Academic/Nonprofit Terms; Industry Terms: Not Available to Industry
How to cite: pcDNA3-HA-RIPK1 K627R was a gift from Jaewhan Song (Addgene plasmid # 78840 ; http://n2t.net/addgene:78840 ; RRID:Addgene_78840)
