[The description below was written by a language model from this plasmid's Addgene catalogue record and pLannotate feature annotations shown in this document.]
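Description:
pcDNA3-HA-RIPK1 K627R is a mammalian expression plasmid of about 7.4 kb, built on a pcDNA3-HA backbone, for overexpressing a point mutant of human RIPK1 (receptor-interacting serine/threonine kinase 1) in cultured mammalian cells. It is propagated in E. coli as a high-copy plasmid through its ColE1/pUC-type origin and is selected with ampicillin via the β-lactamase gene and its native promoter. An f1 phage origin is also present. A separate cassette, made up of the SV40 enhancer/early promoter, the neomycin phosphotransferase gene and an SV40 polyadenylation signal, provides a marker that can be used for G418 selection of stably transfected mammalian cells.

The RIPK1 open reading frame is driven by the human CMV immediate-early enhancer and promoter and terminated by the bovine growth hormone polyadenylation signal. A T7 promoter sits between the CMV promoter and the coding region and could support in vitro transcription. The catalogue entry records an N-terminal HA epitope tag supplied by the backbone, which would allow detection or immunoprecipitation of the expressed protein, although the tag is not annotated separately in the feature table. The insert carries a lysine-to-arginine substitution at residue 627. This type of change removes a potential lysine modification site while preserving positive charge. The associated publication concerns ubiquitylation-dependent control of necroptosis, which suggests the mutant serves to probe a candidate ubiquitylation site, but the record does not state this explicitly. The restriction sites used for cloning are not recorded. Several short annotations, including the HIV-1 LTR, ble, lacI and bom fragments, appear to be partial-match or backbone remnants rather than functional elements.
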