Features (pLannotate 1.2.2; 20 found; start..end, strand, type, name):
     28..80      -  misc_feature   bom (fragment): basis of mobility region from pBR322
    235..614     +  enhancer       CMV enhancer: human cytomegalovirus immediate early enhancer
    615..818     +  promoter       CMV promoter: human cytomegalovirus (CMV) immediate early promoter
    814..847     +  LTR            5' LTR (truncated) (fragment): truncated 5' long terminal repeat (LTR) from HIV-1
    863..881     +  promoter       T7 promoter: promoter for bacteriophage T7 RNA polymerase
    949..2961    +  CDS            RIPK1: RIPK1_HUMAN - Also known as RIP From Homo sapiens (Human).
   3014..3238    +  polyA_signal   bGH poly(A) signal: bovine growth hormone polyadenylation signal
   3242..3263    +  promoter       SV40 promoter (fragment): SV40 enhancer and early promoter
   3284..3712    +  rep_origin     f1 ori (sequence partly withheld): f1 bacteriophage origin of replication; arrow indicates direction of (+) strand synthesis
   3726..4055    +  promoter       SV40 promoter: SV40 enhancer and early promoter
   4122..4913    +  CDS            neo: KKA2_KLEPN - Also known as kan, nptII. Experimental evidence at protein level: Swiss-Prot protein existence level 1. Resistance to kanamycin, neomycin, paromomycin, ribostamycin, butirosin and gentamicin B. From Klebsiella pneumoniae.
   4937..5095    +  CDS            ble (fragment): BLE_KLEPN - Experimental evidence at protein level: Swiss-Prot protein existence level 1. Binding protein with a strong affinity to the bleomycin family of antibiotics. Binds to CL990; an antimitotic-antibiotic compound. From Klebsiella pneumoniae.
   5090..5211    +  polyA_signal   SV40 poly(A) signal: SV40 polyadenylation signal
   5284..5300    -  protein_bind   lac operator: The lac repressor binds to the lac operator to inhibit transcription in E. coli. This inhibition can be relieved by adding lactose or isopropyl-β-D-thiogalactopyranoside (IPTG). lac repressor encoded by lacI
   5308..5338    -  promoter       lac promoter: promoter for the E. coli lac operon
   5353..5374    -  protein_bind   CAP binding site: CAP binding activates transcription in the presence of cAMP. E. coli catabolite activator protein
   5387..5479    -  CDS            lacI (fragment): lac repressor; lacI; The lac repressor binds to the lac operator to inhibit transcription in E. coli. This inhibition can be relieved by adding lactose or isopropyl-β-D-thiogalactopyranoside (IPTG).
   5662..6247    -  rep_origin     ori: high-copy-number ColE1/pMB1/pBR322/pUC origin of replication
   6418..7278    -  CDS            AmpR: β-lactamase; bla; confers resistance to ampicillin, carbenicillin, and related antibiotics
   7279..7383    -  promoter       AmpR promoter: bla
>Addgene plasmid #78840 | pcDNA3-HA-RIPK1 K627R | addgene full sequence | sequence record 149254 | Addgene assembled sequence
GACGGATCGGGAGATCTCCCGATCCCCTATGGTGCACTCTCAGTACAATCTGCTCTGATGCCGCATAGTT
AAGCCAGTATCTGCTCCCTGCTTGTGTGTTGGAGGTCGCTGAGTAGTGCGCGAGCAAAATTTAAGCTACA
ACAAGGCAAGGCTTGACCGACAATTGCATGAAGAATCTGCTTAGGGTTAGGCGTTTTGCGCTGCTTCGCG
ATGTACGGGCCAGATATACGCGTTGACATTGATTATTGACTAGTTATTAATAGTAATCAATTACGGGGTC
ATTAGTTCATAGCCCATATATGGAGTTCCGCGTTACATAACTTACGGTAAATGGCCCGCCTGGCTGACCG
CCCAACGACCCCCGCCCATTGACGTCAATAATGACGTATGTTCCCATAGTAACGCCAATAGGGACTTTCC
ATTGACGTCAATGGGTGGAGTATTTACGGTAAACTGCCCACTTGGCAGTACATCAAGTGTATCATATGCC
AAGTACGCCCCCTATTGACGTCAATGACGGTAAATGGCCCGCCTGGCATTATGCCCAGTACATGACCTTA
TGGGACTTTCCTACTTGGCAGTACATCTACGTATTAGTCATCGCTATTACCATGGTGATGCGGTTTTGGC
AGTACATCAATGGGCGTGGATAGCGGTTTGACTCACGGGGATTTCCAAGTCTCCACCCCATTGACGTCAA
TGGGAGTTTGTTTTGGCACCAAAATCAACGGGACTTTCCAAAATGTCGTAACAACTCCGCCCCATTGACG
CAAATGGGCGGTAGGCGTGTACGGTGGGAGGTCTATATAAGCAGAGCTCTCTGGCTAACTAGAGAACCCA
CTGCTTACTGGCTTATCGAAATTAATACGACTCACTATAGGGAGACCCAAGCTTGGTACCATGGCCTCCT
ACCCTTATGATGTGCCAGATTATGCCTCTCCCGAATTCATGCAACCAGACATGTCCTTGAATGTCATTAA
GATGAAATCCAGTGACTTCCTGGAGAGTGCAGAACTGGACAGCGGAGGCTTTGGGAAGGTGTCTCTGTGT
TTCCACAGAACCCAGGGACTCATGATCATGAAAACAGTGTACAAGGGGCCCAACTGCATTGAGCACAACG
AGGCCCTCTTGGAGGAGGCGAAGATGATGAACAGACTGAGACACAGCCGGGTGGTGAAGCTCCTGGGCGT
CATCATAGAGGAAGGGAAGTACTCCCTGGTGATGGAGTACATGGAGAAGGGCAACCTGATGCACGTGCTG
AAAGCCGAGATGAGTACTCCGCTTTCTGTAAAAGGAAGGATAATTTTGGAAATCATTGAAGGAATGTGCT
ACTTACATGGAAAAGGCGTGATACACAAGGACCTGAAGCCTGAAAATATCCTTGTTGATAATGACTTCCA
CATTAAGATCGCAGACCTCGGCCTTGCCTCCTTTAAGATGTGGAGCAAACTGAATAATGAAGAGCACAAT
GAGCTGAGGGAAGTGGACGGCACCGCTAAGAAGAATGGCGGCACCCTCTACTACATGGCGCCCGAGCACC
TGAATGACGTCAACGCAAAGCCCACAGAGAAGTCGGATGTGTACAGCTTTGCTGTAGTACTCTGGGCGAT
ATTTGCAAATAAGGAGCCATATGAAAATGCTATCTGTGAGCAGCAGTTGATAATGTGCATAAAATCTGGG
AACAGGCCAGATGTGGATGACATCACTGAGTACTGCCCAAGAGAAATTATCAGTCTCATGAAGCTCTGCT
GGGAAGCGAATCCGGAAGCTCGGCCGACATTTCCTGGCATTGAAGAAAAATTTAGGCCTTTTTATTTAAG
TCAATTAGAAGAAAGTGTAGAAGAGGACGTGAAGAGTTTAAAGAAAGAGTATTCAAACGAAAATGCAGTT
GTGAAGAGAATGCAGTCTCTTCAACTTGATTGTGTGGCAGTACCTTCAAGCCGGTCAAATTCAGCCACAG
AACAGCCTGGTTCACTGCACAGTTCCCAGGGACTTGGGATGGGTCCTGTGGAGGAGTCCTGGTTTGCTCC
TTCCCTGGAGCACCCACAAGAAGAGAATGAGCCCAGCCTGCAGAGTAAACTCCAAGACGAAGCCAACTAC
CATCTTTATGGCAGCCGCATGGACAGGCAGACGAAACAGCAGCCCAGACAGAATGTGGCTTACAACAGAG
AGGAGGAAAGGAGACGCAGGGTCTCCCATGACCCTTTTGCACAGCAAAGACCTTACGAGAATTTTCAGAA
TACAGAGGGAAAAGGCACTGCTTATTCCAGTGCAGCCAGTCATGGTAATGCAGTGCACCAGCCCTCAGGG
CTCACCAGCCAACCTCAAGTACTGTATCAGAACAATGGATTATATAGCTCACATGGCTTTGGAACAAGAC
CACTGGATCCAGGAACAGCAGGTCCCAGAGTTTGGTACAGGCCAATTCCAAGTCATATGCCTAGTCTGCA
TAATATCCCAGTGCCTGAGACCAACTATCTAGGAAATACACCCACCATGCCATTCAGCTCCTTGCCACCA
ACAGATGAATCTATAAAATATACCATATACAATAGTACTGGCATTCAGATTGGAGCCTACAATTATATGG
AGATTGGTGGGACGAGTTCATCACTACTAGACAGCACAAATACGAACTTCAAAGAAGAGCCAGCTGCTAA
GTACCAAGCTATCTTTGATAATACCACTAGTCTGACGGATAAACACCTGGACCCAATCAGGGAAAATCTG
GGAAAGCACTGGAAAAACTGTGCCCGTAAACTGGGCTTCACACAGTCTCAGATTGATGAAATTGACCATG
ACTATGAGCGAGATGGACTGAAAGAAAGGGTTTACCAGATGCTCCAAAAGTGGGTGATGAGGGAAGGCAT
AAAGGGAGCCACGGTGGGGAAGCTGGCCCAGGCGCTCCACCAGTGTTCCAGGATCGACCTTCTGAGCAGC
TTGATTTACGTCAGCCAGAACTAACTCGAGCATGCATCTAGAGGGCCCGTTTAAACCCGCTGATCAGCCT
CGACTGTGCCTTCTAGTTGCCAGCCATCTGTTGTTTGCCCCTCCCCCGTGCCTTCCTTGACCCTGGAAGG
TGCCACTCCCACTGTCCTTTCCTAATAAAATGAGGAAATTGCATCGCATTGTCTGAGTAGGTGTCATTCT
ATTCTGGGGGGTGGGGTGGGGCAGGACAGCAAGGGGGAGGATTGGGAAGACAATAGCAGGCATGCTGGGG
ATGCGGTGGGCTCTATGGCTTCTGAGGCGGAAAGAACCAGCTGGGGCTCTAGGGGGTATCCCC
[124 nt withheld, positions 3284-3407]
C
[91 nt withheld, positions 3409-3499]
A
[49 nt withheld, positions 3501-3549]
CCTTTGACGTTGGAGTCCACGTTCTTT
[37 nt withheld, positions 3577-3613]
ACCCTATCTCGGTCTATTCTTTTGATTTATAAGGGATTTTGCCGATTTCGGCCTATTGGTTAAAAAATGA
GCTGATTTAACAAAAATTTAACGCGAATTAATTCTGTGGAATGTGTGTCAGTTAGGGTGTGGAAAGTCCC
CAGGCTCCCCAGCAGGCAGAAGTATGCAAAGCATGCATCTCAATTAGTCAGCAACCAGGTGTGGAAAGTC
CCCAGGCTCCCCAGCAGGCAGAAGTATGCAAAGCATGCATCTCAATTAGTCAGCAACCATAGTCCCGCCC
CTAACTCCGCCCATCCCGCCCCTAACTCCGCCCAGTTCCGCCCATTCTCCGCCCCATGGCTGACTAATTT
TTTTTATTTATGCAGAGGCCGAGGCCGCCTCTGCCTCTGAGCTATTCCAGAAGTAGTGAGGAGGCTTTTT
TGGAGGCCTAGGCTTTTGCAAAAAGCTCCCGGGAGCTTGTATATCCATTTTCGGATCTGATCAAGAGACA
GGATGAGGATCGTTTCGCATGATTGAACAAGATGGATTGCACGCAGGTTCTCCGGCCGCTTGGGTGGAGA
GGCTATTCGGCTATGACTGGGCACAACAGACAATCGGCTGCTCTGATGCCGCCGTGTTCCGGCTGTCAGC
GCAGGGGCGCCCGGTTCTTTTTGTCAAGACCGACCTGTCCGGTGCCCTGAATGAACTGCAGGACGAGGCA
GCGCGGCTATCGTGGCTGGCCACGACGGGCGTTCCTTGCGCAGCTGTGCTCGACGTTGTCACTGAAGCGG
GAAGGGACTGGCTGCTATTGGGCGAAGTGCCGGGGCAGGATCTCCTGTCATCTCACCTTGCTCCTGCCGA
GAAAGTATCCATCATGGCTGATGCAATGCGGCGGCTGCATACGCTTGATCCGGCTACCTGCCCATTCGAC
CACCAAGCGAAACATCGCATCGAGCGAGCACGTACTCGGATGGAAGCCGGTCTTGTCGATCAGGATGATC
TGGACGAAGAGCATCAGGGGCTCGCGCCAGCCGAACTGTTCGCCAGGCTCAAGGCGCGCATGCCCGACGG
CGAGGATCTCGTCGTGACCCATGGCGATGCCTGCTTGCCGAATATCATGGTGGAAAATGGCCGCTTTTCT
GGATTCATCGACTGTGGCCGGCTGGGTGTGGCGGACCGCTATCAGGACATAGCGTTGGCTACCCGTGATA
TTGCTGAAGAGCTTGGCGGCGAATGGGCTGACCGCTTCCTCGTGCTTTACGGTATCGCCGCTCCCGATTC
GCAGCGCATCGCCTTCTATCGCCTTCTTGACGAGTTCTTCTGAGCGGGACTCTGGGGTTCGAAATGACCG
ACCAAGCGACGCCCAACCTGCCATCACGAGATTTCGATTCCACCGCCGCCTTCTATGAAAGGTTGGGCTT
CGGAATCGTTTTCCGGGACGCCGGCTGGATGATCCTCCAGCGCGGGGATCTCATGCTGGAGTTCTTCGCC
CACCCCAACTTGTTTATTGCAGCTTATAATGGTTACAAATAAAGCAATAGCATCACAAATTTCACAAATA
AAGCATTTTTTTCACTGCATTCTAGTTGTGGTTTGTCCAAACTCATCAATGTATCTTATCATGTCTGTAT
ACCGTCGACCTCTAGCTAGAGCTTGGCGTAATCATGGTCATAGCTGTTTCCTGTGTGAAATTGTTATCCG
CTCACAATTCCACACAACATACGAGCCGGAAGCATAAAGTGTAAAGCCTGGGGTGCCTAATGAGTGAGCT
AACTCACATTAATTGCGTTGCGCTCACTGCCCGCTTTCCAGTCGGGAAACCTGTCGTGCCAGCTGCATTA
ATGAATCGGCCAACGCGCGGGGAGAGGCGGTTTGCGTATTGGGCGCTCTTCCGCTTCCTCGCTCACTGAC
TCGCTGCGCTCGGTCGTTCGGCTGCGGCGAGCGGTATCAGCTCACTCAAAGGCGGTAATACGGTTATCCA
CAGAATCAGGGGATAACGCAGGAAAGAACATGTGAGCAAAAGGCCAGCAAAAGGCCAGGAACCGTAAAAA
GGCCGCGTTGCTGGCGTTTTTCCATAGGCTCCGCCCCCCTGACGAGCATCACAAAAATCGACGCTCAAGT
CAGAGGTGGCGAAACCCGACAGGACTATAAAGATACCAGGCGTTTCCCCCTGGAAGCTCCCTCGTGCGCT
CTCCTGTTCCGACCCTGCCGCTTACCGGATACCTGTCCGCCTTTCTCCCTTCGGGAAGCGTGGCGCTTTC
TCATAGCTCACGCTGTAGGTATCTCAGTTCGGTGTAGGTCGTTCGCTCCAAGCTGGGCTGTGTGCACGAA
CCCCCCGTTCAGCCCGACCGCTGCGCCTTATCCGGTAACTATCGTCTTGAGTCCAACCCGGTAAGACACG
ACTTATCGCCACTGGCAGCAGCCACTGGTAACAGGATTAGCAGAGCGAGGTATGTAGGCGGTGCTACAGA
GTTCTTGAAGTGGTGGCCTAACTACGGCTACACTAGAAGAACAGTATTTGGTATCTGCGCTCTGCTGAAG
CCAGTTACCTTCGGAAAAAGAGTTGGTAGCTCTTGATCCGGCAAACAAACCACCGCTGGTAGCGGTTTTT
TTGTTTGCAAGCAGCAGATTACGCGCAGAAAAAAAGGATCTCAAGAAGATCCTTTGATCTTTTCTACGGG
GTCTGACGCTCAGTGGAACGAAAACTCACGTTAAGGGATTTTGGTCATGAGATTATCAAAAAGGATCTTC
ACCTAGATCCTTTTAAATTAAAAATGAAGTTTTAAATCAATCTAAAGTATATATGAGTAAACTTGGTCTG
ACAGTTACCAATGCTTAATCAGTGAGGCACCTATCTCAGCGATCTGTCTATTTCGTTCATCCATAGTTGC
CTGACTCCCCGTCGTGTAGATAACTACGATACGGGAGGGCTTACCATCTGGCCCCAGTGCTGCAATGATA
CCGCGAGACCCACGCTCACCGGCTCCAGATTTATCAGCAATAAACCAGCCAGCCGGAAGGGCCGAGCGCA
GAAGTGGTCCTGCAACTTTATCCGCCTCCATCCAGTCTATTAATTGTTGCCGGGAAGCTAGAGTAAGTAG
TTCGCCAGTTAATAGTTTGCGCAACGTTGTTGCCATTGCTACAGGCATCGTGGTGTCACGCTCGTCGTTT
GGTATGGCTTCATTCAGCTCCGGTTCCCAACGATCAAGGCGAGTTACATGATCCCCCATGTTGTGCAAAA
AAGCGGTTAGCTCCTTCGGTCCTCCGATCGTTGTCAGAAGTAAGTTGGCCGCAGTGTTATCACTCATGGT
TATGGCAGCACTGCATAATTCTCTTACTGTCATGCCATCCGTAAGATGCTTTTCTGTGACTGGTGAGTAC
TCAACCAAGTCATTCTGAGAATAGTGTATGCGGCGACCGAGTTGCTCTTGCCCGGCGTCAATACGGGATA
ATACCGCGCCACATAGCAGAACTTTAAAAGTGCTCATCATTGGAAAACGTTCTTCGGGGCGAAAACTCTC
AAGGATCTTACCGCTGTTGAGATCCAGTTCGATGTAACCCACTCGTGCACCCAACTGATCTTCAGCATCT
TTTACTTTCACCAGCGTTTCTGGGTGAGCAAAAACAGGAAGGCAAAATGCCGCAAAAAAGGGAATAAGGG
CGACACGGAAATGTTGAATACTCATACTCTTCCTTTTTCAATATTATTGAAGCATTTATCAGGGTTATTG
TCTCATGAGCGGATACATATTTGAATGTATTTAGAAAAATAAACAAATAGGGGTTCCGCGCACATTTCCC
CGAAAAGTGCCACCTGACGTC
