>Addgene plasmid #78840 | pcDNA3-HA-RIPK1 K627R | addgene partial sequence | sequence record 149252 | CMV-F 5'-CGCAAATGGGCGGTAGGCGTG-3'
CAGAGCTCTCTGGCTAACTAGAGAACCCACTGCTTACTGGCTTATCGAAATTAATACGACTCACTATAGG
GAGACCCAAGCTTGGTACCATGGCCTCCTACCCTTATGATGTGCCAGATTATGCCTCTCCCGAATTCATG
CAACCAGACATGTCCTTGAATGTCATTAAGATGAAATCCAGTGACTTCCTGGAGAGTGCAGAACTGGACA
GCGGAGGCTTTGGGAAGGTGTCTCTGTGTTTCCACAGAACCCAGGGACTCATGATCATGAAAACAGTGTA
CAAGGGGCCCAACTGCATTGAGCACAACGAGGCCCTCTTGGAGGAGGCGAAGATGATGAACAGACTGAGA
CACAGCCGGGTGGTGAAGCTCCTGGGCGTCATCATAGAGGAAGGGAAGTACTCCCTGGTGATGGAGTACA
TGGAGAAGGGCAACCTGATGCACGTGCTGAAAGCCGAGATGAGTACTCCGCTTTCTGTAAAAGGAAGGAT
AATTTTGGAAATCATTGAAGGAATGTGCTACTTACATGGAAAAGGCGTGATACACAAGGACCTGAAGCCT
GAAAATATCCTTGTTGATAATGACTTCCACATTAAGATCGCAGACCTCGGCCTTGCCTCCTTTAAGATGT
GGAGCAAACTGAATAATGAAGAGCACAATGAGCTGAGGGAAGTGGACGGCACCGCTAAGAAGAATGGCGG
CACCCTCTACTACATGGCGCCCGAGCACCTGAATGACGTCAACGCAAAGCCCACAGAGAAGTCGGATGTG
TACAGCTTTGCTGTAGTACTCTGGGCGATATTTGCAAATAAGGAGCCATATGAAAATGCTATCTGTGAGC
AGCAGTTGATAA
