>Addgene plasmid #78840 | pcDNA3-HA-RIPK1 K627R | addgene partial sequence | sequence record 149253 | BGH-rev 5'-TAGAAGGCACAGTCGAGG-3'
CTATAGAATAGGGCCCTCTAGATGCATGCTCGAGTTAGTTCTGGCTGACGTAAATCAAGCTGCTCAGAAG
GTCGATCCTGGAACACTGGTGGAGCGCCTGGGCCAGCTTCCCCACCGTGGCTCCCTTTATGCCTTCCCTC
ATCACCCACTTTTGGAGCATCTGGTAAACCCTTTCTTTCAGTCCATCTCGCTCATAGTCATGGTCAATTT
CATCAATCTGAGACTGTGTGAAGCCCAGTTTACGGGCACAGTTTTTCCAGTGCTTTCCCAGATTTTCCCT
GATTGGGTCCAGGTGTTTATCCGTCAGACTAGTGGTATTATCAAAGATAGCTTGGTACTTAGCAGCTGGC
TCTTCTTTGAAGTTCGTATTTGTGCTGTCTAGTAGTGATGAACTCGTCCCACCAATCTCCATATAATTGT
AGGCTCCAATCTGAATGCCAGTACTATTGTATATGGTATATTTTATAGATTCATCTGTTGGTGGCAAGGA
GCTGAATGGCATGGTGGGTGTATTTCCTAGATAGTTGGTCTCAGGCACTGGGATATTATGCAGACTAGGC
ATATGACTTGGAATTGGCCTGTACCAAACTCTGGGACCTGCTGTTCCTGGATCCAGTGGTCTTGTTCCAA
AGCCATGTGAGCTATATAATCCATTGTTCTGATACAGTACTTGAGGTTGGCTGGTGAGCCCTGAGGGCTG
GTGCACTGCATT
